>Addgene plasmid #173790 | pαH-S-GSAS-B.1.351.v5 | addgene full sequence | sequence record 340761 | Addgene NGS Result
GGTCGACATTGATTATTGACTAGTTATTAATAGTAATCAATTACGGGGTCATTAGTTCATAGCCCATATA
TGGAGTTCCGCGTTACATAACTTACGGTAAATGGCCCGCCTGGCTGACCGCCCAACGACCCCCGCCCATT
GACGTCAATAATGACGTATGTTCCCATAGTAACGCCAATAGGGACTTTCCATTGACGTCAATGGGTGGAG
TATTTACGGTAAACTGCCCACTTGGCAGTACATCAAGTGTATCATATGCCAAGTACGCCCCCTATTGACG
TCAATGACGGTAAATGGCCCGCCTGGCATTATGCCCAGTACATGACCTTATGGGACTTTCCTACTTGGCA
GTACATCTACGTATTAGTCATCGCTATTACCATGGTCGAGGTGAGCCCCACGTTCTGCTTCACTCTCCCC
ATCTCCCCCCCCTCCCCACCCCCAATTTTGTATTTATTTATTTTTTAATTATTTTGTGCAGCGATGGGGG
CGGGGGGGGGGGGGGGCGCGCGCCRGGSGGGGSGGGGSGGGGSGRGGGGSGGGGSGGGGCGAGGCGGAGA
GGTGCGGCGGCAGCCAATCAGAGCGGCGCGCTCCGAAAGTTTCCTTTTATGGCGAGGCGGCGGCGGCGGC
GGCCCTATAAAAAGCGAAGCGCGCGGCGGGCGGGAGTCGCTGCGCGCTGCCTTCGCCCCGTGCCCCGCTC
CGCCGCCGCCTCGCGCCGCCCGCCCCGGCTCTGACTGACCGCGTTACTCCCACAGGTGAGCGGGCGGGAC
GGCCCTTCTCCTCCGGGCTGTAATTAGCGCTTGGTTTAATGACGGCTTGTTTCTTTTCTGTGGCTGCGTG
AAAGCCTTGAGGGGCTCCGGGAGGGCCCTTTGTGCGGGGGGAGCGGCTCGGGGGGTGCGTGCGTGTGTGT
GTGCGTGGGGAGCGCCGCGTGCGGCTCCGCGCTGCCCGGCGGCTGTGAGCGCTGCGGGCGCGGCGCGGGG
CTTTGTGCGCTCCGCAGTGTGCGCGAGGGGAGCGCGGCCGGGGGCGGTGCCCCGCGGTGCGGGGGGGGCT
GCGAGGGGAACAAAGGCTGCGTGCGGGGTGTGTGCGTGGGGGGGTGAGCAGGGGGTGTGGGCGCGTCGGT
CGGGCTGCAACCCCCCCTGCACCCCCCTCCCCGAGTTGCTGAGCACGGCCCGGCTTCGGGTGCGGGGCTC
CGTACGGGGCGTGGCGCGGGGCTCGCCGTGCCGGGCGGGGGGTGGCGGCAGGTGGGGGTGCCGGGCGGGG
CGGGGCCGCCTCGGGCCGGGGRGGGCTCGGGGGRGGGGCGCGGCGGCCCCCGGAGCGCCGGCGGCTGTCG
AGGCGCGGCGAGCCGCAGCCATTGCCTTTTATGGTAATCGTGCGAGAGGGCGCAGGGACTTCCTTTGTCC
CAAATCTGTGCGGAGCCGAAATCTGGGAGGCGCCGCCGCACCCCCTCTAGCGGGCGCGGGGCGAAGCGGT
GCGGCGCCGGCAGGAAGGAAATGGGCGGGGAGGGCCTTCGTGCGTCGCCGCGCCGCCGTCCCCTTCTCCC
TCTCCAGCCTCGGGGCTGTCCGCGGGGGGACGGCTGCCTTCGGGGGGGACGGGGCAGGGCGGGGTTCGGC
TTCTGGCGTGTGACCGGCGGCTCTAGCGCCTCTGCTAACCATGTTCATGCCTTCTTCTTTTTCCTACAGC
TCCTGGGCAACGTGCTGGTTGTTGTGCTGTCTCATCATTTTGGCAAAGAATTGCGGCCGTCTCAGGCCGA
GTTCGGTACCGCCACCATGTTCGTGTTCCTGGTGCTCCTGCCTCTGGTGAGCAGCCAGTGCGTGAACTTC
ACCACCCGAACCCAGCTCCCACCAGCCTACACCAACAGCTTTACACGGGGCGTGTACTACCCTGACAAGG
TGTTCAGATCTAGCGTCCTGCACAGCACTCAGGACCTCTTCCTGCCGTTCTTCAGCAACGTGACATGGTT
CCACGCCATCCACGTGAGCGGCACAAACGGAACCAAGCGGTTTGCTAACCCCGTCCTGCCATTCAATGAT
GGAGTTTACTTCGCCAGTACCGAGAAGAGTAACATCATCCGGGGCTGGATCTTCGGCACCACCCTGGATA
GCAAAACACAGAGCCTCCTGATCGTGAACAATGCCACGAACGTCGTGATCAAGGTGTGCGAGTTCCAGTT
TTGCAATGATCCTTTCCTGGGTGTGTACTACCACAAGAACAACAAGAGCTGGATGGAAAGCGAGTTCAGA
GTCTACAGCAGCGCCAACAACTGCACATTCGAGTACGTCTCTCAGCCTTTTCTGATGGACCTTGAGGGGA
AACAAGGCAACTTCAAGAACCTGAGAGAATTCGTGTTCAAGAACATCGACGGCTACTTCAAAATCTACTC
CAAGCACACACCCATCAACCTGGTCCGGGGCCTCCCTCAGGGCTTCAGCGCCCTGGAACCCCTGGTCGAC
CTGCCCATAGGCATCAACATAACGCGGTTCCAAACCCTGCTGGCCCTGCATAGATCCTACCTGACTCCTG
GCGACAGCAGCAGCGGATGGACCGCCGGAGCTGCAGCCTACTATGTGGGCTACCTGCAACCTAGAACCTT
CCTGCTGAAGTACAACGAGAACGGCACAATCACAGACGCCGTCGACTGCGCCCTGGACCCTCTCTCTGAG
ACAAAGTGCACCCTGAAGTCCTTCACCGTGGAAAAGGGCATCTACCAGACCAGCAACTTCCGGGTGCAGC
CTACAGAGAGCATCGTGCGATTTCCAAACATTACCAACCTCTGCCCCTTCGGCGAGGTGTTTAACGCCAC
AAGATTTGCCTCCGTTTACGCCTGGAATAGAAAGAGAATCAGCAATTGTGTGGCCGACTACTCCGTGCTG
TATAACAGCGCCTCTTTCAGCACCTTCAAGTGCTACGGCGTTTCCCCAACAAAGCTGAATGACCTGTGCT
TCACCAACGTGTACGCCGACTCCTTCGTAATTAGAGGCGATGAGGTGCGGCAGATCGCACCAGGCCAGAC
CGGTAACATCGCTGACTACAACTATAAGCTGCCTGATGATTTTACAGGCTGCGTGATCGCCTGGAACTCT
AACAACCTGGATAGCAAGGTGGGCGGCAACTACAACTACCTGTACCGGCTGTTTCGCAAGTCTAACCTGA
AACCTTTCGAGAGAGACATCTCCACAGAGATCTACCAGGCCGGTTCTACACCTTGTAACGGGGTGAAAGG
CTTCAACTGTTACTTCCCTCTGCAAAGCTACGGCTTCCAGCCTACCTACGGAGTCGGCTACCAGCCATAC
CGGGTGGTCGTGCTGTCCTTCGAGTTACTCCACGCCCCCGCCACCGTCTGCGGTCCTAAGAAGTCCACCA
ATCTGGTTAAGAACAAATGCGTGAACTTCAACTTCAACGGCCTGACCGGGACCGGCGTGCTGACCGAAAG
CAACAAAAAGTTCCTCCCCTTCCAGCAGTTCGGCCGTGATATCGCTGACACCACAGATGCCGTCAGAGAT
CCACAGACCCTGGAAATCCTGGATATTACACCCTGCTCCTTCGGAGGAGTTTCTGTGATCACCCCCGGGA
CCAATACCAGCAACCAGGTGGCTGTGCTGTACCAAGGTGTTAACTGCACCGAGGTTCCTGTGGCCATCCA
CGCCGATCAGCTGACACCTACTTGGAGAGTGTACTCCACTGGCTCCAATGTGTTCCAGACCAGGGCCGGA
TGTCTGATCGGCGCCGAGCACGTGAATAACAGTTACGAGTGCGACATCCCTATCGGCGCCGGCATCTGTG
CCAGCTACCAGACCCAGACAAACAGCCCTGGGTCTGCTTCCTCTGTAGCTAGCCAGAGCATCATCGCCTA
CACCATGAGCCTGGGCGTGGAGAACAGCGTGGCCTATTCCAACAACTCTATCGCCATTCCCACCAACTTT
ACAATTAGCGTCACAACAGAGATCCTGCCCGTGAGCATGACCAAGACCAGCGTGGACTGTACAATGTACA
TCTGTGGCGACAGCACTGAATGCAGCAACCTGCTGCTGCAATACGGCTCCTTTTGCACCCAACTGAACCG
GGCGCTGACCGGAATCGCCGTGGAACAGGACAAAAATACCCAGGAGGTGTTCGCCCAAGTGAAGCAGATC
TACAAGACCCCACCTATCAAGGACTTCGGCGGCTTTAACTTTAGCCAGATTCTCCCTGATCCTTCTAAGC
CTAGCAAGCGGAGCTTTATCGAGGATCTGCTGTTCAACAAGGTCACCCTGGCCGATGCCGGCTTTATCAA
ACAGTATGGCGATTGCCTGGGCGACATAGCCGCCAGAGATCTGATCTGCGCCCAGAAATTCAACGGCCTG
ACAGTTCTCCCACCTCTGCTGACCGACGAGATGATCGCTCAGTACACCTCTGCCCTGCTGGCTGGCACCA
TCACATCTGGGTGGACATTTGGCGCCGGCGCCGCCCTGCAGATCCCCTTTGCCATGCAGATGGCCTATAG
ATTCAACGGAATCGGCGTGACCCAGAACGTGCTGTATGAAAACCAGAAGCTGATCGCTAACCAGTTCAAT
TCTGCCATCGGCAAGATCCAGGACTCCCTCTCCTCTACCGCCAGCGCCCTGGGCAAACTGCAGGACGTGG
TGAATCAGAACGCCCAAGCCCTGAACACCCTGGTGAAGCAGCTCAGCAGCAATTTTGGCGCCATCAGCTC
TGTGCTGAACGATATCCTGTCTAGACTGGACAAGGTGGAAGCCGAAGTCCAGATCGATAGACTGATCACA
GGTAGACTGCAGTCCCTGCAAACCTACGTGACCCAACAGCTGATCAGGGCCGCTGAAATAAGAGCCAGCG
CCAATCTCGCCGCTACCAAGATGTCCGAGTGTGTGCTGGGACAGTCTAAACGCGTTGACTTCTGCGGCAA
AGGCTATCACCTGATGAGCTTCCCCCAGAGCGCGCCGCACGGCGTGGTGTTCCTGCATGTGACATACGTG
CCTGCCCAAGAGAAGAATTTCACAACCGCCCCTGCCATCTGCCACGACGGCAAGGCCCACTTCCCAAGAG
AGGGCGTTTTCGTTTCCAATGGCACACACTGGTTCGTGACACAAAGAAACTTCTACGAACCCCAGATTAT
CACCACCGACAACACCTTCGTGAGTGGCAATTGTGACGTGGTCATCGGAATCGTGAACAACACAGTGTAC
GACCCTCTGCAACCTGAGCTGGACTCTTTTAAGGAAGAGCTGGACAAGTACTTTAAAAACCACACCAGCC
CCGATGTGGACCTGGGCGACATCAGTGGCATTAACGCCAGCGTGGTGAACATCCAAAAGGAAATCGACAG
ACTGAACGAGGTGGCCAAGAACCTGAACGAGTCCCTGATCGACCTGCAGGAGCTCGGCAAATACGAGCAG
GGATCCGGATACATCCCCGAGGCCCCCAGAGATGGCCAGGCCTACGTGCGGAAGGACGGCGAGTGGGTAC
TGCTGAGCACATTCCTGGGCAGATCCCTGGAGGTGCTGTTCCAGGGCCCAGGCCATCACCACCATCACCA
CCATCATAGCGCCTGGTCCCACCCCCAGTTCGAGAAGGGCGGCGGTAGTGGAGGGGGCGGATCTGGCGGC
TCAGCTTGGAGCCACCCCCAGTTCGAAAAGTGATAATGACTCGAGCGATAATTCACTCCTCAGGTGCAGG
CTGCCTATCAGAAGGTGGTGGCTGGTGTGGCCAATGCCCTGGCTCACAAATACCACTGAGATCTTTTTCC
CTCTGCCAAAAATTATGGGGACATCATGAAGCCCCTTGAGCATCTGACTTCTGGCTAATAAAGGAAATTT
ATTTTCATTGCAATAGTGTGTTGGAATTTTTTGTGTCTCTCACTCGGAAGGACATATGGGAGGGCAAATC
ATTTAAAACATCAGAATGAGTATTTGGTTTAGAGTTTGGCAACATATGCCCATATGCTGGCTGCCATGAA
CAAAGGTTGGCTATAAAGAGGTCATCAGTATATGAAACAGCCCCCTGCTGTCCATTCCTTATTCCATAGA
AAAGCCTTGACTTGAGGTTAGATTTTTTTTATATTTTGTTTTGTGTTATTTTTTTCTTTAACATCCCTAA
AATTTTCCTTACATGTTTTACTAGCCAGATTTTTCCTCCTCTCCTGACTACTCCCAGTCATAGCTGTCCC
TCTTCTCTTATGGAGATCCCTCGACCTGCAGCCCAAGCTTGGCGTAATCATGGTCATAGCTGTTTCCTGT
GTGAAATTGTTATCCGCTCACAATTCCACACAACATACGAGCCGGAAGCATAAAGTGTAAAGCCTGGGGT
GCCTAATGAGTGAGCTAACTCACATTAATTGCGTTGCGCTCACTGCCCGCTTTCCAGTCGGGAAACCTGT
CGTGCCAGCGGATCGATCCGCTGCATTAATGAATCGGCCAACGCGCGGGGAGAGGCGGTTTGCGTATTGG
GCGCTCTTCCGCTTCCTCGCTCACTGACTCGCTGCGCTCGGTCGTTCGGCTGCGGCGAGCGGTATCAGCT
CACTCAAAGGCGGTAATACGGTTATCCACAGAATCAGGGGATAACGCAGGAAAGAACATGTGAGCAAAAG
GCCAGCAAAAGGCCAGGAACCGTAAAAAGGCCGCGTTGCTGGCGTTTTTCCATAGGCTCCGCCCCCCTGA
CGAGCATCACAAAAATCGACGCTCAAGTCAGAGGTGGCGAAACCCGACAGGACTATAAAGATACCAGGCG
TTTCCCCCTGGAAGCTCCCTCGTGCGCTCTCCTGTTCCGACCCTGCCGCTTACCGGATACCTGTCCGCCT
TTCTCCCTTCGGGAAGCGTGGCGCTTTCTCATAGCTCACGCTGTAGGTATCTCAGTTCGGTGTAGGTCGT
TCGCTCCAAGCTGGGCTGTGTGCACGAACCCCCCGTTCAGCCCGACCGCTGCGCCTTATCCGGTAACTAT
CGTCTTGAGTCCAACCCGGTAAGACACGACTTATCGCCACTGGCAGCAGCCACTGGTAACAGGATTAGCA
GAGCGAGGTATGTAGGCGGTGCTACAGAGTTCTTGAAGTGGTGGCCTAACTACGGCTACACTAGAAGAAC
AGTATTTGGTATCTGCGCTCTGCTGAAGCCAGTTACCTTCGGAAAAAGAGTTGGTAGCTCTTGATCCGGC
AAACAAACCACCGCTGGTAGCGGTGGTTTTTTTGTTTGCAAGCAGCAGATTACGCGCAGAAAAAAAGGAT
CTCAAGAAGATCCTTTGATCTTTTCTACGGGGTCTGACGCTCAGTGGAACGAAAACTCACGTTAAGGGAT
TTTGGTCATGAGATTATCAAAAAGGATCTTCACCTAGATCCTTTTAAATTAAAAATGAAGTTTTAAATCA
ATCTAAAGTATATATGAGTAAACTTGGTCTGACAGTTACCAATGCTTAATCAGTGAGGCACCTATCTCAG
CGATCTGTCTATTTCGTTCATCCATAGTTGCCTGACTCCCCGTCGTGTAGATAACTACGATACGGGAGGG
CTTACCATCTGGCCCCAGTGCTGCAATGATACCGCGAGACCCACGCTCACCGGCTCCAGATTTATCAGCA
ATAAACCAGCCAGCCGGAAGGGCCGAGCGCAGAAGTGGTCCTGCAACTTTATCCGCCTCCATCCAGTCTA
TTAATTGTTGCCGGGAAGCTAGAGTAAGTAGTTCGCCAGTTAATAGTTTGCGCAACGTTGTTGCCATTGC
TACAGGCATCGTGGTGTCACGCTCGTCGTTTGGTATGGCTTCATTCAGCTCCGGTTCCCAACGATCAAGG
CGAGTTACATGATCCCCCATGTTGTGCAAAAAAGCGGTTAGCTCCTTCGGTCCTCCGATCGTTGTCAGAA
GTAAGTTGGCCGCAGTGTTATCACTCATGGTTATGGCAGCACTGCATAATTCTCTTACTGTCATGCCATC
CGTAAGATGCTTTTCTGTGACTGGTGAGTACTCAACCAAGTCATTCTGAGAATAGTGTATGCGGCGACCG
AGTTGCTCTTGCCCGGCGTCAATACGGGATAATACCGCGCCACATAGCAGAACTTTAAAAGTGCTCATCA
TTGGAAAACGTTCTTCGGGGCGAAAACTCTCAAGGATCTTACCGCTGTTGAGATCCAGTTCGATGTAACC
CACTCGTGCACCCAACTGATCTTCAGCATCTTTTACTTTCACCAGCGTTTCTGGGTGAGCAAAAACAGGA
AGGCAAAATGCCGCAAAAAAGGGAATAAGGGCGACACGGAAATGTTGAATACTCATACTCTTCCTTTTTC
AATATTATTGAAGCATTTATCAGGGTTATTGTCTCATGAGCGGATACATATTTGAATGTATTTAGAAAAA
TAAACAAATAGGGGTTCCGCGCACATTTCCCCGAAAAGTGCCACCTG
Features (pLannotate 1.2.2; 15 found; start..end, strand, type, name):
      5..384     +  enhancer       CMV enhancer: human cytomegalovirus immediate early enhancer
    386..662     +  promoter       chicken β-actin promoter: No description available
    663..1679    +  intron         chimeric intron: chimera between introns from chicken β-actin and rabbit β-globin
   1677..1754    +  CDS            HBBC_AMMLE (fragment): Experimental evidence at protein level: Swiss-Prot protein existence level 1. Involved in oxygen transport from the lung to the various peripheral tissues. From Ammotragus lervia (Barbary sheep) (Antilope lervia).
   1767..5390    +  CDS            S (fragment): SPIKE_SARS2 - Experimental evidence at protein level: Swiss-Prot protein existence level 1. [Spike glycoprotein]: May down-regulate host tetherin (BST2) by lysosomal degradation, thereby counteracting its antiviral activity. From Severe acute respiratory syndrome coronavirus 2 (2019-nCoV) (SARS-CoV-2).
   5607..5630    +  CDS            Strep-Tag II: peptide that binds Strep-Tactin®, an engineered form of streptavidin
   5652..5726    +  CDS            HBB (fragment): HBB_PONPY - Experimental evidence at transcript level: Swiss-Prot protein existence level 2. Involved in oxygen transport from the lung to the various peripheral tissues. From Pongo pygmaeus (Bornean orangutan).
   5797..5852    +  polyA_signal   β-globin poly(A) signal: rabbit β-globin polyadenylation signal (Gil and Proudfoot, 1987)
   6237..6253    -  protein_bind   lac operator: The lac repressor binds to the lac operator to inhibit transcription in E. coli. This inhibition can be relieved by adding lactose or isopropyl-β-D-thiogalactopyranoside (IPTG). lac repressor encoded by lacI
   6261..6291    -  promoter       lac promoter: promoter for the E. coli lac operon
   6306..6327    -  protein_bind   CAP binding site: CAP binding activates transcription in the presence of cAMP. E. coli catabolite activator protein
   6343..6444    -  CDS            lacI (fragment): LACI_ECOLI - Experimental evidence at protein level: Swiss-Prot protein existence level 1. Repressor of the lactose operon. Binds allolactose as an inducer. From Escherichia coli (strain K12).
   6627..7215    -  rep_origin     ori: high-copy-number ColE1/pMB1/pBR322/pUC origin of replication
   7386..8246    -  CDS            AmpR: β-lactamase; bla; confers resistance to ampicillin, carbenicillin, and related antibiotics
   8247..8351    -  promoter       AmpR promoter: bla
