[The description below was written by a language model from this plasmid's Addgene catalogue record and pLannotate feature annotations shown in this document.]
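Description:
pαH-S-GSAS-B.1.351.v5 is a mammalian expression plasmid built on the pαH backbone for producing a soluble SARS-CoV-2 spike ectodomain carrying mutations of the B.1.351 (South African) lineage, designated version 5. It is maintained in E. coli as a high-copy plasmid through a ColE1/pUC-type origin and is selected with ampicillin via the β-lactamase gene and its native promoter. Remnants of the lac promoter/operator region and a lacI fragment are also annotated in the bacterial portion of the backbone; they appear to be cloning-vector leftovers and have no stated role in expression.

The insert sits in a CAG-style expression cassette, consisting of the CMV immediate-early enhancer, the chicken β-actin promoter and a chimeric β-actin/β-globin intron, and terminated by the rabbit β-globin polyadenylation signal. The short globin "CDS" fragments flagged on either side of the insert most likely reflect globin-derived intron/exon and 3′ untranslated sequences of this cassette rather than expressed fusions. The 3,624 bp spike coding region encodes residues 1–1208, omitting the transmembrane and cytoplasmic regions. The furin cleavage site RRAR (682–685) is replaced with GSAS, which prevents S1/S2 processing. It also carries the substitutions L18F, D80A, D215G, K417N, E484K, N501Y, D614G and A701V. According to the record, the backbone supplies a C-terminal HRV3C protease site, an 8× His tag and a 2× Strep-Tag II for affinity purification and optional tag removal, although the automated annotation picked up only one Strep-Tag II element. The roughly 200 nt between the spike annotation and that tag are otherwise unannotated. The construct is intended for expressing recombinant variant spike in mammalian cells, consistent with studies of spike structure, conformation and antigenicity.
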