Addgene plasmid #173790: pαH-S-GSAS-B.1.351.v5
Purpose: Mammalian expression of SARS-CoV-2 Spike protein South African variant version 5
Depositing lab: Priyamvada Acharya. Depositing organization: Duke University. Publication: Effect of natural mutations of SARS-CoV-2 on spike structure, conformation, and antigenicity. Gobeil SM, Janowska K, McDowell S, Mansouri K, Parks R, Stalls V, Kopp MF, Manne K, Li D, Wiehe K, Saunders KO, Edwards RJ, Korber B, Haynes BF, Henderson R, Acharya P. Science. 2021 Jun 24. pii: science.abi6226. doi: 10.1126/science.abi6226. PubMed 34168071.
Backbone
  Vector backbone: pαH
  Backbone size w/o insert (bp): 4746
  Vector type: Mammalian Expression
Growth in bacteria
  Bacterial resistance: Ampicillin, 100 μg/mL
  Growth temperature: 37°C
  Growth strain: DH5alpha
  Copy number: High Copy
Gene/Insert
  Gene/Insert name: Spike (S-GSAS-B.1.351 variant version 5)
  Species: Severe acute respiratory syndrome coronavirus 2
  Insert size (bp): 3624
  Mutation: Ectodomain (AAs 1-1208); 682-685 (furin site = RRAR) replaced with GSAS; D614G; N501Y; K417N; E484K; L18F; D80A; D215G; A701V
  Entrez Gene: S (a.k.a. GU280_gp02, spike glycoprotein)
  Tag / fusion protein: HRV3C cleavage site, 8X His tag, 2X Strep-Tag II (C terminal on backbone)
  Cloning method: Gibson Cloning
  Sequencing primers: 5′ n/a
Resource information
  A portion of this plasmid was derived from a plasmid made by: Jason McLellan
Terms and licenses: Academic/Nonprofit Terms; Industry Terms: Not Available to Industry
How to cite: pαH-S-GSAS-B.1.351.v5 was a gift from Priyamvada Acharya (Addgene plasmid # 173790 ; http://n2t.net/addgene:173790 ; RRID:Addgene_173790)
